>Addgene plasmid #19892 | pcDNA3-myc3-CUL2 | addgene full sequence | sequence record 139465 | Addgene NGS result
GACATTGATTATTGACTAGTTATTAATAGTAATCAATTACGGGGTCATTAGTTCATAGCCCATATATGGA
GTTCCGCGTTACATAACTTACGGTAAATGGCCCGCCTGGCTGACCGCCCAACGACCCCCGCCCATTGACG
TCAATAATGACGTATGTTCCCATAGTAACGCCAATAGGGACTTTCCATTGACGTCAATGGGTGGAGTATT
TACGGTAAACTGCCCACTTGGCAGTACATCAAGTGTATCATATGCCAAGTACGCCCCCTATTGACGTCAA
TGACGGTAAATGGCCCGCCTGGCATTATGCCCAGTACATGACCTTATGGGACTTTCCTACTTGGCAGTAC
ATCTACGTATTAGTCATCGCTATTACCATGGTGATGCGGTTTTGGCAGTACATCAATGGGCGTGGATAGC
GGTTTGACTCACGGGGATTTCCAAGTCTCCACCCCATTGACGTCAATGGGAGTTTGTTTTGGCACCAAAA
TCAACGGGACTTTCCAAAATGTCGTAACAACTCCGCCCCATTGACGCAAATGGGCGGTAGGCGTGTACGG
TGGGAGGTCTATATAAGCAGAGCTCTCTGGCTAACTAGAGAACCCACTGCTTACTGGCTTATCGAAATTA
ATACGACTCACTATAGGGAGACCCAAGCTATGGAGCAAAAGCTCATCTCAGAGGAAGATCTGGAATTAGA
GCAAAAGCTCATCTCAGAGGAAGATCTGGAATTAGAGCAAAAGCTCATCTCAGAGGAAGATCTGGAATTC
AGGATCCCCATGTCTTTG
[1965 nt withheld, positions 789-2753]
AAAGACACACCACAAGAAATGGAGCAGACTAGAAGTGCAGTTGATGAGGACCGGAAAATGTATCTCCAAG
CTGCTATAGTTCGTATCATGAAAGCACGAAAAGTGCTTCGGCACAATGCCCTTATTCAAGAGGTGATTAG
CCAGTCAAGAGCTAGGTTTAATCCCAGTATCAGCATGATTAAGAAGTGTATTGAAGTTCTGATAGACAAA
CAATACATAGAACGCAGCCAGGCGTCGGCAGATGAATACAGCTACGTCGCGTGATGTCGCTCTCGAGCAT
GCATCTAGAGGGCCCTATTCTATAGTGTCACCTAAATGCTAGAGCTCGCTGATCAGCCTCGACTGTGCCT
TCTAGTTGCCAGCCATCTGTTGTTTGCCCCTCCCCCGTGCCTTCCTTGACCCTGGAAGGTGCCACTCCCA
CTGTCCTTTCCTAATAAAATGAGGAAATTGCATCGCATTGTCTGAGTAGGTGTCATTCTATTCTGGGGGG
TGGGGTGGGGCAGGACAGCAAGGGGGAGGATTGGGAAGACAATAGCAGGCATGCTGGGGATGCGGTGGGC
TCTATGGCTTCTGAGGCGGAAAGAACCAGCTGGGGCTCTAGGGGGTATCCCC
[124 nt withheld, positions 3366-3489]
C
[91 nt withheld, positions 3491-3581]
A
[49 nt withheld, positions 3583-3631]
CCTTTGACGTTGGAGTCCACGTTCTTT
[37 nt withheld, positions 3659-3695]
ACCCTATCTCGGTCTATTCTTTTGATTTATAAGGGATTTTGCCGATTTCGGCCTATTGGTTAAAAAATGA
GCTGATTTAACAAAAATTTAACGCGAATTAATTCTGTGGAATGTGTGTCAGTTAGGGTGTGGAAAGTCCC
CAGGCTCCCCAGCAGGCAGAAGTATGCAAAGCATGCATCTCAATTAGTCAGCAACCAGGTGTGGAAAGTC
CCCAGGCTCCCCAGCAGGCAGAAGTATGCAAAGCATGCATCTCAATTAGTCAGCAACCATAGTCCCGCCC
CTAACTCCGCCCATCCCGCCCCTAACTCCGCCCAGTTCCGCCCATTCTCCGCCCCATGGCTGACTAATTT
TTTTTATTTATGCAGAGGCCGAGGCCGCCTCTGCCTCTGAGCTATTCCAGAAGTAGTGAGGAGGCTTTTT
TGGAGGCCTAGGCTTTTGCAAAAAGCTCCCGGGAGCTTGTATATCCATTTTCGGATCTGATCAAGAGACA
GGATGAGGATCGTTTCGCATGATTGAACAAGATGGATTGCACGCAGGTTCTCCGGCCGCTTGGGTGGAGA
GGCTATTCGGCTATGACTGGGCACAACAGACAATCGGCTGCTCTGATGCCGCCGTGTTCCGGCTGTCAGC
GCAGGGGCGCCCGGTTCTTTTTGTCAAGACCGACCTGTCCGGTGCCCTGAATGAACTGCAGGACGAGGCA
GCGCGGCTATCGTGGCTGGCCACGACGGGCGTTCCTTGCGCAGCTGTGCTCGACGTTGTCACTGAAGCGG
GAAGGGACTGGCTGCTATTGGGCGAAGTGCCGGGGCAGGATCTCCTGTCATCTCACCTTGCTCCTGCCGA
GAAAGTATCCATCATGGCTGATGCAATGCGGCGGCTGCATACGCTTGATCCGGCTACCTGCCCATTCGAC
CACCAAGCGAAACATCGCATCGAGCGAGCACGTACTCGGATGGAAGCCGGTCTTGTCGATCAGGATGATC
TGGACGAAGAGCATCAGGGGCTCGCGCCAGCCGAACTGTTCGCCAGGCTCAAGGCGCGCATGCCCGACGG
CGAGGATCTCGTCGTGACCCATGGCGATGCCTGCTTGCCGAATATCATGGTGGAAAATGGCCGCTTTTCT
GGATTCATCGACTGTGGCCGGCTGGGTGTGGCGGACCGCTATCAGGACATAGCGTTGGCTACCCGTGATA
TTGCTGAAGAGCTTGGCGGCGAATGGGCTGACCGCTTCCTCGTGCTTTACGGTATCGCCGCTCCCGATTC
GCAGCGCATCGCCTTCTATCGCCTTCTTGACGAGTTCTTCTGAGCGGGACTCTGGGGTTCGAAATGACCG
ACCAAGCGACGCCCAACCTGCCATCACGAGATTTCGATTCCACCGCCGCCTTCTATGAAAGGTTGGGCTT
CGGAATCGTTTTCCGGGACGCCGGCTGGATGATCCTCCAGCGCGGGGATCTCATGCTGGAGTTCTTCGCC
CACCCCAACTTGTTTATTGCAGCTTATAATGGTTACAAATAAAGCAATAGCATCACAAATTTCACAAATA
AAGCATTTTTTTCACTGCATTCTAGTTGTGGTTTGTCCAAACTCATCAATGTATCTTATCATGTCTGTAT
ACCGTCGACCTCTAGCTAGAGCTTGGCGTAATCATGGTCATAGCTGTTTCCTGTGTGAAATTGTTATCCG
CTCACAATTCCACACAACATACGAGCCGGAAGCATAAAGTGTAAAGCCTGGGGTGCCTAATGAGTGAGCT
AACTCACATTAATTGCGTTGCGCTCACTGCCCGCTTTCCAGTCGGGAAACCTGTCGTGCCAGCTGCATTA
ATGAATCGGCCAACGCGCGGGGAGAGGCGGTTTGCGTATTGGGCGCTCTTCCGCTTCCTCGCTCACTGAC
TCGCTGCGCTCGGTCGTTCGGCTGCGGCGAGCGGTATCAGCTCACTCAAAGGCGGTAATACGGTTATCCA
CAGAATCAGGGGATAACGCAGGAAAGAACATGTGAGCAAAAGGCCAGCAAAAGGCCAGGAACCGTAAAAA
GGCCGCGTTGCTGGCGTTTTTCCATAGGCTCCGCCCCCCTGACGAGCATCACAAAAATCGACGCTCAAGT
CAGAGGTGGCGAAACCCGACAGGACTATAAAGATACCAGGCGTTTCCCCCTGGAAGCTCCCTCGTGCGCT
CTCCTGTTCCGACCCTGCCGCTTACCGGATACCTGTCCGCCTTTCTCCCTTCGGGAAGCGTGGCGCTTTC
TCATAGCTCACGCTGTAGGTATCTCAGTTCGGTGTAGGTCGTTCGCTCCAAGCTGGGCTGTGTGCACGAA
CCCCCCGTTCAGCCCGACCGCTGCGCCTTATCCGGTAACTATCGTCTTGAGTCCAACCCGGTAAGACACG
ACTTATCGCCACTGGCAGCAGCCACTGGTAACAGGATTAGCAGAGCGAGGTATGTAGGCGGTGCTACAGA
GTTCTTGAAGTGGTGGCCTAACTACGGCTACACTAGAAGAACAGTATTTGGTATCTGCGCTCTGCTGAAG
CCAGTTACCTTCGGAAAAAGAGTTGGTAGCTCTTGATCCGGCAAACAAACCACCGCTGGTAGCGGTGGTT
TTTTTGTTTGCAAGCAGCAGATTACGCGCAGAAAAAAAGGATCTCAAGAAGATCCTTTGATCTTTTCTAC
GGGGTCTGACGCTCAGTGGAACGAAAACTCACGTTAAGGGATTTTGGTCATGAGATTATCAAAAAGGATC
TTCACCTAGATCCTTTTAAATTAAAAATGAAGTTTTAAATCAATCTAAAGTATATATGAGTAAACTTGGT
CTGACAGTTACCAATGCTTAATCAGTGAGGCACCTATCTCAGCGATCTGTCTATTTCGTTCATCCATAGT
TGCCTGACTCCCCGTCGTGTAGATAACTACGATACGGGAGGGCTTACCATCTGGCCCCAGTGCTGCAATG
ATACCGCGAGACCCACGCTCACCGGCTCCAGATTTATCAGCAATAAACCAGCCAGCCGGAAGGGCCGAGC
GCAGAAGTGGTCCTGCAACTTTATCCGCCTCCATCCAGTCTATTAATTGTTGCCGGGAAGCTAGAGTAAG
TAGTTCGCCAGTTAATAGTTTGCGCAACGTTGTTGCCATTGCTACAGGCATCGTGGTGTCACGCTCGTCG
TTTGGTATGGCTTCATTCAGCTCCGGTTCCCAACGATCAAGGCGAGTTACATGATCCCCCATGTTGTGCA
AAAAAGCGGTTAGCTCCTTCGGTCCTCCGATCGTTGTCAGAAGTAAGTTGGCCGCAGTGTTATCACTCAT
GGTTATGGCAGCACTGCATAATTCTCTTACTGTCATGCCATCCGTAAGATGCTTTTCTGTGACTGGTGAG
TACTCAACCAAGTCATTCTGAGAATAGTGTATGCGGCGACCGAGTTGCTCTTGCCCGGCGTCAATACGGG
ATAATACCGCGCCACATAGCAGAACTTTAAAAGTGCTCATCATTGGAAAACGTTCTTCGGGGCGAAAACT
CTCAAGGATCTTACCGCTGTTGAGATCCAGTTCGATGTAACCCACTCGTGCACCCAACTGATCTTCAGCA
TCTTTTACTTTCACCAGCGTTTCTGGGTGAGCAAAAACAGGAAGGCAAAATGCCGCAAAAAAGGGAATAA
GGGCGACACGGAAATGTTGAATACTCATACTCTTCCTTTTTCAATATTATTGAAGCATTTATCAGGGTTA
TTGTCTCATGAGCGGATACATATTTGAATGTATTTAGAAAAATAAACAAATAGGGGTTCCGCGCACATTT
CCCCGAAAAGTGCCACCTGACGTCGACGGATCGGGAGATCTCCCGATCCCCTATGGTGCACTCTCAGTAC
AATCTGCTCTGATGCCGCATAGTTAAGCCAGTATCTGCTCCCTGCTTGTGTGTTGGAGGTCGCTGAGTAG
TGCGCGAGCAAAATTTAAGCTACAACAAGGCAAGGCTTGACCGACAATTGCATGAAGAATCTGCTTAGGG
TTAGGCGTTTTGCGCTGCTTCGCGATGTACGGGCCAGATATACGCGTT
Features (pLannotate 1.2.2; 24 found; start..end, strand, type, name):
      1..380     +  enhancer       CMV enhancer: human cytomegalovirus immediate early enhancer
    381..584     +  promoter       CMV promoter: human cytomegalovirus (CMV) immediate early promoter
    580..613     +  LTR            5' LTR (truncated) (fragment): truncated 5' long terminal repeat (LTR) from HIV-1
    629..647     +  promoter       T7 promoter: promoter for bacteriophage T7 RNA polymerase
    669..692     +  CDS            3xMyc (fragment): 3 tandem Myc epitope tags
    705..728     +  CDS            3xMyc (fragment): 3 tandem Myc epitope tags
    741..764     +  CDS            3xMyc (fragment): 3 tandem Myc epitope tags
    780..3014    +  CDS            CUL2 (sequence partly withheld): CUL2_HUMAN - Experimental evidence at protein level: Swiss-Prot protein existence level 1. Core component of multiple cullin-RING-based ECS (ElonginB/C- CUL2/5-SOCS-box protein) E3 ubiquitin-protein ligase complexes, which mediate the ubiquitination of target proteins. ECS complexes and ARIH1 collaborate in tandem to mediate ubiquitination of target proteins (PubMed:27565346). May serve as a rigid scaffold in the complex and may contribute to catalysis through positioning of the substrate and the ubiquitin-conjugating enzyme. The E3 ubiquitin-protein ligase activity of the complex is dependent
   3052..3070    -  promoter       SP6 promoter: promoter for bacteriophage SP6 RNA polymerase
   3096..3320    +  polyA_signal   bGH poly(A) signal: bovine growth hormone polyadenylation signal
   3324..3345    +  promoter       SV40 promoter (fragment): SV40 enhancer and early promoter
   3366..3794    +  rep_origin     f1 ori (sequence partly withheld): f1 bacteriophage origin of replication; arrow indicates direction of (+) strand synthesis
   3808..4137    +  promoter       SV40 promoter: SV40 enhancer and early promoter
   4204..4995    +  CDS            neo: KKA2_KLEPN - Also known as kan, nptII. Experimental evidence at protein level: Swiss-Prot protein existence level 1. Resistance to kanamycin, neomycin, paromomycin, ribostamycin, butirosin and gentamicin B. From Klebsiella pneumoniae.
   5019..5177    +  CDS            ble (fragment): BLE_KLEPN - Experimental evidence at protein level: Swiss-Prot protein existence level 1. Binding protein with a strong affinity to the bleomycin family of antibiotics. Binds to CL990; an antimitotic-antibiotic compound. From Klebsiella pneumoniae.
   5172..5293    +  polyA_signal   SV40 poly(A) signal: SV40 polyadenylation signal
   5366..5382    -  protein_bind   lac operator: The lac repressor binds to the lac operator to inhibit transcription in E. coli. This inhibition can be relieved by adding lactose or isopropyl-β-D-thiogalactopyranoside (IPTG). lac repressor encoded by lacI
   5390..5420    -  promoter       lac promoter: promoter for the E. coli lac operon
   5435..5456    -  protein_bind   CAP binding site: CAP binding activates transcription in the presence of cAMP. E. coli catabolite activator protein
   5469..5561    -  CDS            lacI (fragment): lac repressor; lacI; The lac repressor binds to the lac operator to inhibit transcription in E. coli. This inhibition can be relieved by adding lactose or isopropyl-β-D-thiogalactopyranoside (IPTG).
   5744..6332    -  rep_origin     ori: high-copy-number ColE1/pMB1/pBR322/pUC origin of replication
   6503..7363    -  CDS            AmpR: β-lactamase; bla; confers resistance to ampicillin, carbenicillin, and related antibiotics
   7364..7468    -  promoter       AmpR promoter: bla
   7527..7579    -  misc_feature   bom (fragment): basis of mobility region from pBR322
