[The description below was written by a language model from this plasmid's Addgene catalogue record and pLannotate feature annotations shown in this document.]
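Description:
pcDNA3-myc3-CUL2 is a mammalian expression plasmid built on pcDNA3-myc3, a derivative of the Invitrogen pcDNA3 backbone that carries three tandem Myc epitope tags upstream of the cloning site. It is propagated in E. coli as a high-copy plasmid through a ColE1/pUC-type origin and selected with ampicillin via the β-lactamase gene. An f1 origin is also present, allowing single-stranded DNA production. For mammalian cells, a neomycin phosphotransferase cassette driven by the SV40 enhancer/early promoter and terminated by the SV40 polyadenylation signal permits G418 selection of stable transfectants. The sequenced record is 7,733 nt, consistent with the stated backbone plus insert. Small annotated fragments such as the HIV-1 LTR, ble and lacI matches are short partial hits, most likely backbone remnants or chance similarity with no functional role.

The payload is the human cullin 2 (CUL2) coding sequence, about 2.2 kb, cloned between BamHI and XhoI sites that remain intact. It lies downstream of the three Myc epitopes, so the protein is produced with an N-terminal triple Myc tag. Transcription is driven by the human cytomegalovirus immediate early enhancer and promoter and terminated by the bovine growth hormone polyadenylation signal. T7 and SP6 promoters flank the insert; they serve as sequencing primer sites, and the T7 promoter, which is in the sense orientation, could also support in vitro transcription. CUL2 is the scaffold subunit of ElonginB/C-CUL2-SOCS-box cullin-RING E3 ubiquitin ligases. The plasmid derives from work characterising ROC1 as a cullin partner with associated ubiquitin ligase activity. It suits transient or stable expression of epitope-tagged CUL2 for anti-Myc detection, co-immunoprecipitation of binding partners and ubiquitin ligase studies.
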