Addgene plasmid #19892: pcDNA3-myc3-CUL2
Depositing lab: Yue Xiong. Depositing organization: University of North Carolina at Chapel Hill. Publication: ROC1, a homolog of APC11, represents a family of cullin partners with an associated ubiquitin ligase activity. Ohta T, Michel JJ, Schottelius AJ, Xiong Y. Mol Cell. 1999 Apr . 3(4):535-41. 10.1016/S1097-2765(00)80482-7 PubMed 10230407.
Backbone
  Vector backbone: pcDNA3-myc3
  Backbone manufacturer: Invitrogen
  Backbone size w/o insert (bp): 5437
  Vector type: Mammalian Expression
  Selectable markers: G418
Growth in bacteria
  Bacterial resistance: Ampicillin, 100 μg/mL
  Growth temperature: 37°C
  Growth strain: DH5alpha
  Copy number: High Copy
Gene/Insert
  Gene/Insert name: cullin 2 (alt name: CUL2)
  Species: H. sapiens (human)
  Insert size (bp): 2235
  GenBank ID: NM_003591
  Entrez Gene: CUL2
  Tag / fusion protein: myc3 (N terminal on backbone)
  Cloning method: Restriction Enzyme; 5′ cloning site BamHI (not destroyed); 3′ cloning site XhoI (not destroyed)
  Sequencing primers: 5′ T7; 3′ SP6
Terms and licenses: Academic/Nonprofit Terms; Industry Terms: Not Available to Industry
How to cite: pcDNA3-myc3-CUL2 was a gift from Yue Xiong (Addgene plasmid # 19892 ; http://n2t.net/addgene:19892 ; RRID:Addgene_19892)
