>Addgene plasmid #19892 | pcDNA3-myc3-CUL2 | addgene partial sequence | sequence record 145787 | CMV-F 5'-CGCAAATGGGCGGTAGGCGTG-3'
CCCACTGCTTACTGGCTTATCGAAATTAATACGACTCACTATAGGGAGACCCAAGCTATGGAGCAAAAGC
TCATCTCAGAGGAAGATCTGGAATTAGAGCAAAAGCTCATCTCAGAGGAAGATCTGGAATTAGAGCAAAA
GCTCATCTCAGAGGAAGATCTGGAATTCAGGATCCCCATGTCTTTG
[652 nt withheld, positions 187-838]
CA
